>Addgene plasmid #80151 | MELOPS | depositor partial sequence | sequence record 150693 | MELOPS Insert sequence
ATGCATCTTGAGGGCAGAGACGGCAGGCGGTACCCCGGCGCGCCGGCGGTGGAGCTCCTGCAGACGTCCG
TGCCCAGCGGACTCGCTGAACTTGTGGCCGGCAAGCGCAGGCTTCCTCGGGGAGCCGGTGGAGCTGACCC
CTCGCACTCCTGCCCCAGGGGGGCTGCCGGGCAGAGCTCTTGGGCTCCTGCAGGCCAGGAGTTTGCTTCA
TTCCTCACAAAAGGGAGGTCTCACTCTTCTTTGCCCCAGATGTCCAGCTCCAGGTCTAAAGATTCCTGCT
TTACAGAAAACACTCCTTTGCTGAGGAATTCCTTACAGGAGAAAGGGTCACGGTGCATACCTGTTTACCA
TCCAGAGTTCATCACTGCTGAAGAGTCTTGGGAAGACAGCTCTGCTGACTGGGAGCGAAGATACCTGCTA
AGCAGGGAGGTGTCTGGTCTGTCTGCATCTGCCTCCTCCGAGAAGGGAGACCTTCTGGACAGCCCGCACA
TCCGACTCCGTCTTTCCAAGCTGAGGCGCTGTGTGCAGTGGCTGAAAGTCATGGGCCTGTTTGCCTTTGT
GGTGCTGTGTTCTATTTTGTTCAGCCTATATCCGGATCAAGGAAAGCTCTGGCAGCTGTTGGCCTTATCA
CCGCTGGAGAACTACTCCGTGAACCTTAGCAGCCACGTGGACTCCACGCTGCTGCAGGTGGACCTGGCAG
GGGCCCTAGTGGCCAGTGGGCCGAGTCGTGGTTCTCCTGGTTCTGGTTCTGGTTCTGGTTCTCCGGTCGC
CACCATGGTGAGCAAGGGCGAGGAGGATAACATGGCCATCATCAAGGAGTTCATGCGCTTCAAGGTGCAC
ATGGAGGGCTCCGTGAACGGCCACGAGTTCGAGATCGAGGGTGAGGGCGAGGGCCGCCCCTACGAGGGCA
CCCAGACCGCCAAGCTGAAGGTGACCAAGGGTGGCCCCCTGCCCTTCGCCTGGGACATCCTGTCCCCTCA
GTTCTGCTACGGCTCCAAGGCCTATGTGAAGCACCCCGCCGACATCCCCGACTACTTGAAGCTGTCCTTC
CCCGAGGGCCTCAATTGGGAGCGCGTGATGAACTTCGAGGACGGCGGCGTGGTGACCGTGACCCAGGACT
CCTCCCTGCAGGACGGCGAGTTCATCTACAAGGTGAAGCTGCGCGGCACTAACTTCCCCTCCGACGGCCC
CGTAATGCAGTGTCGTACCGTGGGCTGGGAGGCCTCCACTGAGCGGATGCACCCCGAGGACGGCGCCCTG
AAGGGCGAGATCATGCAGAGGCTGAAGCTGAAGGACGGCGGCCACTACGACGCTGAGGTCAAGACCACCT
ACAAGGCCAAGAAGCCCGTGCAGCTGCCCGGCGCCTACAACGTCGACATCAAGTTGGACATCCTTTCCCA
CAACGAGGACTACACCATCGTGGAACTGTACGAACGCGCTGAGGGCCGCCACTCCACCGGCGGCATGGAC
GAGCTGTACAAGTCCGGCCGGCTCGAGTCTGGTTCTGGTTCTGGTTCTGGTTCTGGTCCTTCTGGTCCTG
GGAGGGAAGAGCACATCGTGGTGGAGCTGACCCAGGCTGACGCTTTGGGCTCCAGGTGGCGGCGGCCACA
GCAGGTCACTCACAACTGGACGGTGTATTTAAATCCGAGGAGAAGCGAGCACTCAGTGATGAGCAGGACC
TTTGAGGTACTGACCAGAGAGACGGTGTCCATCAGCATCCGGGCCTCCCTGCAGCAGACCCAGGCTGTCC
CTCTTTTGATGGCTCATCAGTACCTCCGCGGAAGTGTAGAAACCCAGGTGACCATCGCGACGGCCATCCT
CGCGGGCGTCTACGCGCTGATCATATTTGAGATCGTGCACAGAACTCTGGCAGCCATGCTGGGTTCCCTT
GCAGCACTGGCAGCACTGGCTGTGATTGGCGATAGACCCAGCCTGACCCATGTGGTGGAGTGGATTGATT
TTGAGACGCTGGCCCTGCTGTTTGGCATGATGATCTTAGTAGCCATATTTTCAGAAACGGGATTTTTCGA
TTATTGTGCTGTAAAGGCATACCGGCTCTCCCGGGGACGGGTGTGGGCCATGATCATCATGCTCTGTCTC
ATCGCGGCCGTCCTCTCTGCCTTCTTGGACAACATCACCACCATGCTCCTCTTCACGCCTGTGACCATAA
GGTTGTGTGAGGTGCTCAACCTTGATCCAAGACAAGTCCTGATTGCAGAAGTGATCTTCACAAACATTGG
AGGAGCTGCCACTGCCATCGGGGACCCTCCAAATGTCATTATTGTTTCCAACCAAGAGCTGAGGAAGATG
GGCCTGGACTTTGCCGGATTCACTGCACACATGTTCATTGGGATTTGTCTTGTTCTCCTGGTCTGCTTTC
CGCTCCTCAGACTCCTTTACTGGAACAGAAAGCTTTATAACAAGGAACCCAGTGAGATTGTTGAACTGAA
GCACGAGATTCACGTCTGGCGCCTGACTGCTCAGCGCATCAGCCCGGCCAGCCGCGAGGAGACAGCTGTG
CGCCGCCTGCTGCTGGGGAAGGTGCTGGCACTGGAGCACCTGCTCGCCCGGAGGCTGCACACCTTCCACA
GACAGATCTCACAGGAGGACAAAAATTGGGAGACCAATATCCAAGAACTCCAAAAAAAGCATAGGATATC
TGACGGGATTCTGCTCGCCAAATGCCTGACAGTGTTGGGATTTGTTATCTTCATGTTTTTCCTCAATTCG
TTTGTCCCTGGCATTCATCTTGATCTTGGATGGATTGCTATTCTGGGTGCCATCTGGTTGCTAATTTTAG
CTGATATTCATGATTTTGAGATAATTCTACACAGAGTGGAATGGGCAACCCTTCTGTTTTTTGCAGCGCT
CTTTGTTCTGATGGAGGCATTGGCACATCTCCACTTAATAGAATATGTTGGAGAACAAACTGCTTTGCTA
ATAAAGATGGTCCCAGAGGAGCAGCGCCTCATAGCCGCCATTGTCCTGGTGGTGTGGGTCTCAGCCCTGG
CGTCGTCCCTGATTGACAACATCCCGTTCACTGCTACCATGATTCCCGTGCTCCTGAACCTGAGCCACGA
CCCTGAGGTTGGCCTGCCCGCACCGCCGCTCATGTATGCCCTGGCTTTCGGTGCTTGCCTGGGAGGTAAC
GGGACACTGATTGGCGCGTCAGCAAACGTCGTGTGTGCAGGGATTGCAGAACAGCATGGATATGGGTTCT
CCTTCATGGAATTTTTCAGGCTGGGCTTCCCAATGATGGTTGTGTCCTGCACTGTTGGGATGTGTTATCT
CCTTGTGGCTCATGTGGTGGTGGGATGGAATTAA
