>Addgene plasmid #80151 | MELOPS | addgene partial sequence | sequence record 160229 | CMV-F 5'-CGCAAATGGGCGGTAGGCGTG-3'
AGCAGAGCTCTCTGGCTAACTAGAGAACCCACTGCTTACTGGCTTATCGAAATTAATACGACTCACTATA
GGGAGACCCAAGCTTGGTACGGAGCTCGGATCCGCCGCCACCATGCATCTTGAGGGCAGAGACGGCAGGC
GGTACCCCGGCGCGCCGGCGGTGGAGCTCCTGCAGACGTCCGTGCCCAGCGGACTCGCTGAACTTGTGGC
CGGCAAGCGCAGGCTTCCTCGGGGAGCCGGTGGAGCTGACCCCTCGCACTCCTGCCCCAGGGGGGCTGCC
GGGCAGAGCTCTTGGGCTCCTGCAGGCCAGGAGTTTGCTTCATTCCTCACAAAAGGGAGGTCTCACTCTT
CTTTGCCCCAGATGTCCAGCTCCAGGTCTAAAGATTCCTGCTTTACAGAAAACACTCCTTTGCTGAGGAA
TTCCTTACAGGAGAAAGGGTCACGGTGCATACCTGTTTACCATCCAGAGTTCATCACTGCTGAAGAGTCT
TGGGAAGACAGCTCTGCTGACTGGGAGCGAAGATACCTGCTAAGCAGGGAGGTGTCTGGTCTGTCTGCAT
CTGCCTCCTCCGAGAAGGGAGACCTTCTGGACAGCCCGCACATCCGACTCCGTCTTTCCAAGCTGAGGCG
CTGTGTGCAGTGGCTGAAAGTCATGGGCCTGTTTGCCTTTGTGGTGCTGTGTTCTATTTTGTTCAGCCTA
TATCCGGATCAAGGAAAGCTCTGGCAGCTGTTGGCCTTATCACCGCTGGAGAACTACTCCGTGAACCTTA
GCAGCCACGTGGACTCCACGCTGCTGCAGGTGGACCTGGCAGGGGCCC
