>Addgene plasmid #80151 | MELOPS | addgene partial sequence | sequence record 160230 | mCherry-F2 5'-tggcatggacgagctgtac-3'
GTTCTGGTTCTGGTTCTGGTTCTGGTCCTTCTGGTCCTGGGAGGGAAGAGCACATCGTGGTGGAGCTGAC
CCAGGCTGACGCTTTGGGCTCCAGGTGGCGGCGGCCACAGCAGGTCACTCACAACTGGACGGTGTATTTA
AATCCGAGGAGAAGCGAGCACTCAGTGATGAGCAGGACCTTTGAGGTACTGACCAGAGAGACGGTGTCCA
TCAGCATCCGGGCCTCCCTGCAGCAGACCCAGGCTGTCCCTCTTTTGATGGCTCATCAGTACCTCCGCGG
AAGTGTAGAAACCCAGGTGACCATCGCGACGGCCATCCTCGCGGGCGTCTACGCGCTGATCATATTTGAG
ATCGTGCACAGAACTCTGGCAGCCATGCTGGGTTCCCTTGCAGCACTGGCAGCACTGGCTGTGATTGGCG
ATAGACCCAGCCTGACCCATGTGGTGGAGTGGATTGATTTTGAGACGCTGGCCCTGCTGTTTGGCATGAT
GATCTTAGTAGCCATATTTTCAGAAACGGGATTTTTCGATTATTGTGCTGTAAAGGCATACCGGCTCTCC
CGGGGACGGGTGTGGGCCATGATCATCATGCTCTGTCTCATCGCGGCCGTCCTCTCTGCCTTCTTGGACA
ACATCACCACCATGCTCCTCTTCACGCCTGTGACCATAAGGTTGTGTGAGGTGCTCAACCTTGATCCAAG
ACAAGTCCTGATTGCAGAAGTGATCTTCACAAACATTGGAGGAGCTGCCACTGCCATCGGGGACCCTCCA
AATGTCATTATTGTTTCCAACCAAGAGCTG
