[The description below was written by a language model from this plasmid's Addgene catalogue record.]
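Description:
MELOPS is a mammalian expression plasmid built on the Invitrogen pCR3 backbone. It encodes a genetically encoded, melanosome-localized pH sensor. The plasmid is about 8.9 kb in total and is propagated in E. coli under ampicillin selection. The record gives no feature table, so other backbone elements such as origins of replication, polyadenylation signals or any mammalian selection marker are not documented here.

The payload is human OCA2 (also called P protein), a multipass melanosomal membrane protein, cloned between BamHI and XhoI sites that both remain intact and expressed from the CMV promoter for strong constitutive transcription in mammalian cells. The red fluorescent protein mNectarine is inserted into the first luminal loop of OCA2. OCA2 therefore acts as a targeting scaffold that delivers the fluorophore to melanosomes and places it facing the organelle lumen. mNectarine fluorescence is pH sensitive, so its signal can report on the luminal pH.

The OCA2 sequence carries two recorded changes: D257A, described as a nonpathologic polymorphism, and V443I, described as a pore mutation. The record does not give the reason for the pore mutation; a plausible purpose is to keep the overexpressed scaffold from itself altering melanosome ion flux and pH. The construct was derived from an earlier pCR3 plasmid encoding HA-tagged OCA2.

MELOPS is intended for transfection into pigment cells for live-cell fluorescence measurement of melanosome pH. The associated study used this approach to examine how the channel TPC2 regulates melanosome pH, size and pigmentation.
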