Addgene plasmid #80151: MELOPS
Purpose: Genetically encoded melanosome-localized pH sensor.
Depositing lab: Santiago Di Pietro. Depositing organization: Colorado State University, Fort Collins. Publication: TPC2 controls pigmentation by regulating melanosome pH and size. Ambrosio AL, Boyle JA, Aradi AE, Christian KA, Di Pietro SM. Proc Natl Acad Sci U S A. 2016 May 17;113(20):5622-7. doi: 10.1073/pnas.1600108113. Epub 2016 May 2. PubMed 27140606.
Backbone
  Vector backbone: pCR3
  Backbone manufacturer: Invitrogen
  Backbone size w/o insert (bp): 5537
  Total vector size (bp): 8861
  Vector type: Mammalian Expression
Growth in bacteria
  Bacterial resistance: Ampicillin, 100 μg/mL
  Growth temperature: 37°C
  Growth strain: DH5alpha
  Copy number: Unknown
Gene/Insert
  Gene/Insert name: OCA2 (alt name: P Protein)
  Species: H. sapiens (human)
  Insert size (bp): 2517
  Mutation: nonpathologic polymorphism D257A, pore mutation V443I
  GenBank ID: NM_000275
  Entrez Gene: OCA2 (a.k.a. BEY, BEY1, BEY2, BOCA, D15S12, EYCL, EYCL2, EYCL3, HCL3, P, PED, SHEP1)
  Promoter: CMV
  Tag / fusion protein: mNectarine in first luminal loop
  Cloning method: Restriction Enzyme; 5′ cloning site BamHI (not destroyed); 3′ cloning site XhoI (not destroyed)
  Sequencing primers: 5′ CGCAAATGGGCGGTAGGCGTG; 3′ CACCTTCCAGGGTCAAGGA
Resource information
  A portion of this plasmid was derived from a plasmid made by: This plasmid was derived from pCR3/OCA2-HA (Sitaram A, et al. (2009) Localization to mature melanosomes by virtue of cytoplasmic dileucine motifs is required for human OCA2 function. Mol Biol Cell 20(5):1464–1477)
Terms and licenses: Academic/Nonprofit Terms; Industry Terms
How to cite: MELOPS was a gift from Santiago Di Pietro (Addgene plasmid # 80151 ; http://n2t.net/addgene:80151 ; RRID:Addgene_80151)
